Addgene plasmid #18398: T4 Lysozyme K83H WT*
Depositing lab: Brian Matthews. Depositing organization: University of Oregon.
Backbone
  Vector backbone: pHS1403
  Backbone size w/o insert (bp): 5000
  Vector type: Bacterial Expression
Growth in bacteria
  Bacterial resistance: Ampicillin, 100 μg/mL
  Growth temperature: 37°C
  Growth strain: DH5alpha
  Copy number: High Copy
Gene/Insert
  Gene/Insert name: T4 Lysozyme (alt name: AK83H)
  Species: Bacteriophage T4
  Insert size (bp): 600
  Mutation: K83H WT*
  GenBank ID: NP_049736
  Entrez Gene: e (a.k.a. T4p123)
  Cloning method: Restriction Enzyme; 5′ cloning site BamHI (not destroyed); 3′ cloning site HindIII (not destroyed)
  Sequencing primers: 5′ na; 3′ GGCGTATCACGAGGCCC
Terms and licenses: Academic/Nonprofit Terms; Industry Terms: Not Available to Industry
Depositor comments: The BamHI site is 27 bp from the ATG and the HindIII site is 115 bp from the stop.
How to cite: T4 Lysozyme K83H WT* was a gift from Brian Matthews (Addgene plasmid # 18398 ; http://n2t.net/addgene:18398 ; RRID:Addgene_18398)
