[The description below was written by a language model from this plasmid's Addgene catalogue record.]
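Description:
T4 Lysozyme K83H WT* is a bacterial expression plasmid built on the pHS1403 backbone (about 5 kb without the insert). It carries a mutant form of the bacteriophage T4 lysozyme gene (gene e). It is maintained in E. coli as a high-copy plasmid under ampicillin selection. The record names neither the origin of replication nor the promoter that drives expression, and no feature table is available to fill in those details.

The insert is roughly 600 bp and was cloned as a BamHI–HindIII fragment, with both sites preserved. According to the depositor's notes, the BamHI site lies 27 bp from the start codon and the HindIII site 115 bp beyond the stop codon, so the fragment includes short flanking untranslated regions around the coding sequence. The encoded protein has lysine 83 replaced by histidine (K83H) in the "WT*" background. The record does not define WT*, but in the T4 lysozyme literature the term conventionally means the cysteine-free pseudo-wild-type protein used as the reference for engineered variants. No affinity tags, fusion partners or reporters are listed.

The record does not state a purpose. A single-site substitution in this well-characterised model enzyme is consistent with recombinant production of the variant in E. coli for studies of protein stability, folding or structure. The preserved flanking restriction sites would also allow the mutant gene to be moved into other vectors.
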