>Addgene plasmid #18398 | T4 Lysozyme K83H WT* | addgene partial sequence | sequence record 24184 | 3primeUP
CTANTGAAAAAGCCCGCTCATTAGGCGGGCTCAGATCTGCTCATGNTTTGACAGCTTATCATCGATAAGC
TTCGGCAATAAATTCTTGATATGTTTTCATATGTTTCCTTTAAATATTTTAATTAGTAATTGTCTATTCA
AGTAATTGTGAATATACTATCACAATTCCAAGAGAAAGTAAACAGCTTTATAGATTTTTATACGCGTCCC
AAGTGCCAGTTCTAAACGTTGTAATGACTCGTTTTGCGCGATTAGGTGTTTGATTATACCATCTACTTTT
AGCTAAGTTAACTGCTGCTTCATCCCAGCGTTTTTGTTGAAGCATACGTAAAGAGTTAGTAAATCCTGCC
ACACCGGTTTCTCCCATTTGGAAAACCATATTAATCAATGCAGCGCGACGAACCGCATCAAGAGAATCAT
AAACCGGTTTTAAGTGAGCATTTCTCAGAATTCCGCGAACAGCAGCATCAACATCCTGATTAAAGAGTTT
TTCAGCCTCATCTTTTGTAATTACACCATTAGTATTACGCCCAATAGCTTTATCTAATTCAGATTTAGCA
GCATTAAGTGATGGACTTTTTGTAAGCAAATGACCGATGCCAATAGTGTAATAGCCTTCTGTGTCTTTAT
AGATTTTAAGTCTAAGACCTTCATCTATACGTAACATTTCAAATATATTCATAATACCTCCTAAGCATCG
ATGGATCCTGTTTCCTGTGTGAAATTGTTATCCGCTCACAATTCCACACATTATACGAGCCGATGATAAN
TGTCACAGGGGGATGGGGAGTAAGCTGATCNGNTCCNGTGTGAATGTATCGCTC
